>Addgene plasmid #133902 | pBSWHhc-Lam | addgene full sequence | sequence record 266987 | Addgene NGS Result
CGGTGCGGGCCTCTTCGCTATTACGCCAGATCCTTTTGTTGTTTCCGGGTGTACAATATGGACTTCCTCT
TTTCTGGCAACCAAACCCATACATCGGGATTCCTATAATACCTTCGTTGGTCTCCCTAACATGTAGGTGG
CGGAGGGGAGATATACAATAGAACAGATACCAGACAAGACATAATGGGCTAAACAAGACTACACCAATTA
CACTGCCTCATTGATGGTGGTACATAACGAACTAATACTGTAGCCCTAGACTTGATAGCCATCATCATAT
CGAAGTTTCACTACCCTTTTTCCATTTGCCATCTATTGAAGTAATAATAGGCGCATGCAACTTCTTTTCT
TTTTTTTTCTTTTCTCTCTCCCCCGTTGTTGTCTCACCATATCCGCAATGACAAAAAAATGATGGAAGAC
ACTAAAGGAAAAAATTAACGACAAAGACAGCACCAACAGATGTCGTTGTTCCAGAGCTGATGAGGGGTAT
CTCGAAGCACACGAAACTTTTTCCTTCCTTCATTCACGCACACTACTCTCTAATGAGCAACGGTATACGG
CCTTCCTTCCAGTTACTTGAATTTGAAATAAAAAAAAGTTTGCTGTCTTGCTATCAAGTATAAATAGACC
TGCAATTATTAATCTTTTGTTTCCTCGTCATTGTTCTCGTTCCCTTTCTTCCTTGTTTCTTTTTCTGCAC
AATATTTCAAGCTATACCAAGCATACAATCAACTCCAAGCTTGAAGCAAGCCTCCTGAAAGATGAAGCTA
CTGTCTTCTATCGAACAAGCATGCGATATTTGCCGACTTAAAAAGCTCAAGTGCTCCAAAGAAAAACCGA
AGTGCGCCAAGTGTCTGAAGAACAACTGGGAGTGTCGCTACTCTCCCAAAACCAAAAGGTCTCCGCTGAC
TAGGGCACATCTGACAGAAGTGGAATCAAGGCTAGAAAGACTGGAACAGCTATTTCTACTGATTTTTCCT
CGAGAAGACCTTGACATGATTTTGAAAATGGATTCTTTACAGGATATAAAAGCATTGTTAACAGGATTAT
TTGTACAAGATAATGTGAATAAAGATGCCGTCACAGATAGATTGGCTTCAGTGGAGACTGATATGCCTCT
AACATTGAGACAGCATAGAATAAGTGCGACATCATCATCGGAAGAGAGTAGTAACAAAGGTCAAAGACAG
TTGACTGTATCGCCGGAATTTGTAATACGACTCACTATAGGGCGAGCCGCCATCATGGAGGAGCAGAAGC
TGATCTCAGAGGAGGACCTGCATATGGCCATGGAGGCCGAATTCCCGGGGATCTCCACAAGTTTGTACAA
AAAAGCAGGCTTATCTGAAGAGGTGGTCAGCCGCGAGGTGTCCGGCATCAAGGCCGCCTACGAGGCCGAG
CTCGGGGATGCCCGCAAGACCCTTGACTCAGTAGCCAAGGAGCGCGCCCGCCTGCAGCTGGAGCTGAGCA
AAGTGCGTGAGGAGTTTAAGGAGCTGAAAGCGCGCAATACCAAGAAGGAGGGTGACCTGATAGCTGCTCA
GGCTCGGCTGAAGGACCTGGAGGCTCTGCTGAACTCCAAGGAGGCCGCACTGAGCACTGCTCTCAGTGAG
AAGCGCACGCTGGAGGGCGAGCTGCATGATCTGCGGGGCCAGGTGGCCAAGCTTGAGGCAGCCCTAGGTG
AGGCCAAGAAGCAACTTCAGGATGAGATGCTGCGGCGGGTGGATGCTGAGAACAGGCTGCAGACCATGAA
GGAGGAACTGGACTTCCAGAAGAACATCTACAGTGAGGAGCTGCGTGAGACCAAGCGCCGTCATGAGACC
CGACTGGTGGAGATTGACAACCCAGCTTTCTTGTACAAAGTGGTAAGTAACTAAGATCCGTCGACCTGCA
GCGGCCGCATAACTAGCATAACCCCTTGGGGCCTCTAAACGGGTCTTGAGGGGTTTTTTGCGCGCTTGCA
GCCAAGCTAATTCCGGGCGAATTTCTTATGATTTATGATTTTTATTATTAAATAAGTTATAAAAAAAATA
AGTGTATACAAATTTTAAAGTGACTCTTAGGTTTTAAAACGTTATCCCTAGTTTAAACACCCATAATACC
CATAATAGCTGTTTGCCAATTACCCTGTTATCCCTATTACTTCTAAATCTGAGGAGGAAAATCGAATCGC
TACCTTAGCGCCTGTTTCAGGCTGTCTATGTGTGACTGTTGAGCTGTAACAAGTTGTCTCAGGTGTTCAA
TTTCATGTTCTAGTTGCTTTGTTTTACTGGTTTCACCTGTTCTATTAGGTGTTACATGCTGTTCATCTGT
TACATTGTCGATCTGTTCATGGTGAACAGGCGCTCGGTCGTTCGGCTGCGGCGAGCGGTATCAGCTCACT
CAAAGGCGGTAATACGGTTATCCACAGAATCAGGGGATAACGCAGGAAAGAACATGTGAGCAAAAGGCCA
GCAAAAGGCCAGGAACCGTAAAAAGGCCGCGTTGCTGGCGTTTTTCCATAGGCTCCGCCCCCCTGACGAG
CATCACAAAAATCGACGCTCAAGTCAGAGGTGGCGAAACCCGACAGGACTATAAAGATACCAGGCGTTTC
CCCCTGGAAGCTCCCTCGTGCGCTCTCCTGTTCCGACCCTGCCGCTTACCGGATACCTGTCCGCCTTTCT
CCCTTCGGGAAGCGTGGCGCTTTCTCATAGCTCACGCTGTAGGTATCTCAGTTCGGTGTAGGTCGTTCGC
TCCAAGCTGGGCTGTGTGCACGAACCCCCCGTTCAGCCCGACCGCTGCGCCTTATCCGGTAACTATCGTC
TTGAGTCCAACCCGGTAAGACACGACTTATCGCCACTGGCAGCAGCCACTGGTAACAGGATTAGCAGAGC
GAGGTATGTAGGCGGTGCTACAGAGTTCTTGAAGTGGTGGCCTAACTACGGCTACACTAGAAGAACAGTA
TTTGGTATCTGCGCTCTGCTGAAGCCAGTTACCTTCGGAAAAAGAGTTGGTAGCTCTTGATCCGGCAAAC
AAACCACCGCTGGTAGCGGTGGTTTTTTTGTTTGCAAGCAGCAGATTACGCGCAGAAAAAAAGGATCTCA
AGAAGATCCTTTGATCTTTTCTACGGGGTCTGACGCTCAGTGGAACGAAAACTCACGTTAAGGGATTTTG
GTCATGAGATTATCAAAAAGGATCTTCACCTAGATCCTTTTAAATTAAAAATGAAGTTTTAAATCAATCT
AAAGTATATATGAGTAACCTGAGGCTATGGCAGGGCCTGCCGCCCCGACGTTGGCTGCGAGCCCTGGGCC
TTCACCCGAACTTGGGGGGTGGGGTGGGGAAAAGGAAGAAACGCGGGCGTATTGGCCCCAATGGGGTCTC
GGTGGGGTATCGACAGAGTGCCAGCCCTGGGACCGAACCCCGCGTTTATGAACAAACGACCCAACACCGT
GCGTTTTATTCTGTCTTTTTATTGCCGTCATAGCGCGGGTTCCTTCCGGTATTGTCTCCTTCCGTGTTTC
AGTTAGCCTCCCCCTAGGGTGGGCGAAGAACTCCAGCATGAGATCCCCGCGCTGGAGGATCATCCAGCCG
GCGTCCCGGAAAACGATTCCGAAGCCCAACCTTTCATAGAAGGCGGCGGTGGAATCGAAATCTCGTGATG
GCAGGTTGGGCGTCGCTTGGTCGGTCATTTCGAACCCCAGAGTCCCGCTTATTTGCCGACTACCTTGGTG
ATCTCGCCTTTCACGTAGTGGACAAATTCTTCCAACTGATCTGCGCGCGAGGCCAAGCGATCTTCTTCTT
GTCCAAGATAAGCCTGTCTAGCTTCAAGTATGACGGGCTGATACTGGGCCGGCAGGCGCTCCATTGCCCA
GTCGGCAGCGACATCCTTCGGCGCGATTTTGCCGGTTACTGCGCTGTACCAAATGCGGGACAACGTAAGC
ACTACATTTCGCTCATCGCCAGCCCAGTCGGGCGGCGAGTTCCATAGCGTTAAGGTTTCATTTAGCGCCT
CAAATAGATCCTGTTCAGGAACCGGATCAAAGAGTTCCTCCGCCGCTGGACCTACCAAGGCAACGCTATG
TTCTCTTGCTTTTGTCAGCAAGATAGCCAGATCAATGTCGATCGTGGCTGGCTCGAAGATACCTGCAAGA
ATGTCATTGCGCTGCCATTCTCCAAATTGCAGTTCGCGCTTAGCTGGATAACGCCACGGAATGATGTCGT
CGTGCACAACAATGGTGACTTCTACAGCGCGGAGAATCTCGCTCTCTCCAGGGGAAGCCGAAGTTTCCAA
AAGGTCGTTGATCAAAGCTCGCCGCGTTGTTTCATCAAGCCTTACGGTCACCGTAACCAGCAAATCAATA
TCACTGTGTGGCTTCAGGCCGCCATCCACTGCGGAGCCGTACAAATGTACGGCCAGCAACGTCGGTTCGA
GATGGCGCTCGATGACGCCAACTACCTCTGATAGTTGAGTCGATACTTCGGCGATCACCGCTTCCCTCAT
ACTCTTCCTTTTTCAATATTATTGAAGCATTTATCAGGGTTATTGTCTCATGAGCGGATACATATTTGAA
TGTATTTAGAAAAATAAACAAATAGGGGTTCCGCGCACATCTAAGAAACCATTATTATCATGACATTAAC
CTATAAAAATAGGCGTATCACGAGGCCCTTTCGTCTTCACTTATCCCTATTACTTCTAAATCTGAGGAGG
AAAATCGAATCGCTACCTTAGGACCGTTATAGTTACTATCACCATATATGTAACTGGTGATTCTTTCGCT
ACCTTAGAGTGCACCATAGATCAACGACATTACTATATATATAATATAGGAAGCATTTAATAGAACAGCA
TCGTAATATATGTGTACTTTGCAGTTATGACGCCAGATGGCAGTAGTGGAAGATATTCTTTATTGAAAAA
TAGCTTGTCACCTTACGTACAATCTTGATCCGGAGCTTTTCTTTTTTTGCCGATTAAGAATTAATTCGGT
CGAAAAAAGAAAAGGAGAGGGCCAAGAGGGAGGGCATTGGTGACTATTGAGCACGTGAGTATACGTGATT
AAGCACACAAAGGCAGCTTGGAGTATGTCTGTTATTAATTTCACAGGTAGTTCTGGTCCATTGGTGAAAG
TTTGCGGCTTGCAGAGCACAGAGGCCGCAGAATGTGCTCTAGATTCCGATGCTGACTTGCTGGGTATTAT
ATGTGTGCCCAATAGAAAGAGAACAATTGACCCGGTTATTGCAAGGAAAATTTCAAGTCTTGTAAAAGCA
TATAAAAATAGTTCAGGCACTCCGAAATACTTGGTTGGCGTGTTTCGTAATCAACCTAAGGAGGATGTTT
TGGCTCTGGTCAATGATTACGGCATTGATATCGTCCAACTGCATGGAGATGAGTCGTGGCAAGAATACCA
AGAGTTCCTCGGTTTGCCAGTTATTAAAAGACTCGTATTTCCAAAAGACTGCAACATACTACTCAGTGCA
GCTTCACAGAAACCTCATTCGTTTATTCCCTTGTTTGATTCAGAAGCAGGTGGGACAGGTGAACTTTTGG
ATTGGAACTCGATTTCTGACTGGGTTGGAAGGCAAGAGAGCCCCGAAAGCTTACATTTTATGTTAGCTGG
TGGACTGACGCCAGAAAATGTTGGTGATGCGCTTAGATTAAATGGCGTTATTGGTGTTGATGTAAGCGGA
GGTGTGGAGACAAATGGTGTAAAAGACTCTAACAAAATAGCAAATTTCGTCAAAAATGCTAAGAAATAGG
TTATTACTGAGTAGTATTTATTTAAGTATTGTTTGTGCACTTGCCGATCTATGCGGTGTGAAATACCGCA
CAGATGCGTAAGGAGAAAATACCGCATCAGGAAATTGTAAGCGTTAATATTTTGTTAAAATTCGCGTTAA
ATTTTTGTTAAATCAGCTCATTTTTTAACCAATAGGCCGAAATCGGCAAAATCCCTTATAAATCAAAAGA
ATAGACCGAGATAGGGT
[37 nt withheld, positions 5968-6004]
AAAGAACGTGGACTCCAACGTCAAAGG
[49 nt withheld, positions 6032-6080]
T
[91 nt withheld, positions 6082-6172]
G
[124 nt withheld, positions 6174-6297]
CCATTCGCCATTCAGGCTGCGCAACTGTTGGGAAGGGCGAT
Features (pLannotate 1.2.2; 19 found; start..end, strand, type, name):
     30..734     +  promoter       ADH1 promoter: S. cerevisiae ADH1; promoter for alcohol dehydrogenase 1
    762..1202    +  CDS            GAL4 DNA binding domain: DNA binding domain of the GAL4 transcriptional activator; Saccharomyces cerevisiae GAL4 (truncated)
   1213..1231    +  promoter       T7 promoter: promoter for bacteriophage T7 RNA polymerase
   1317..1341    +  protein_bind   attB1: mutant version of attB; recombination site for the Gateway® BP reaction BP Clonase™
   1344..1841    +  CDS            LMNA (fragment): LMNA_HUMAN - Also known as LMN1. Experimental evidence at protein level: Swiss-Prot protein existence level 1. Prelamin-A/C can accelerate smooth muscle cell senescence. It acts to disrupt mitosis and induce DNA damage in vascular smooth muscle cells (VSMCs), leading to mitotic failure, genomic instability, and premature senescence. From Homo sapiens (Human).
   1840..1864    -  protein_bind   attB2: mutant version of attB; recombination site for the Gateway® BP reaction BP Clonase™
   1903..1950    +  terminator     T7 terminator: transcription terminator for bacteriophage T7 RNA polymerase
   1977..2071    +  terminator     ADH1 terminator (fragment): S. cerevisiae ADH1; transcription terminator for the S. cerevisiae alcohol dehydrogenase 1 (ADH1) gene
   2493..3081    -  rep_origin     ori: high-copy-number ColE1/pMB1/pBR322/pUC origin of replication
   3303..3319    +  polyA_signal   bGH poly(A) signal (fragment): bovine growth hormone polyadenylation signal
   3410..3457    -  polyA_signal   HSV TK poly(A) signal: herpes simplex virus thymidine kinase polyadenylation signal (Cole and Stacy, 1985)
   3516..3668    -  CDS            ble (fragment): BLE_KLEPN - Experimental evidence at protein level: Swiss-Prot protein existence level 1. Binding protein with a strong affinity to the bleomycin family of antibiotics. Binds to CL990; an antimitotic-antibiotic compound. From Klebsiella pneumoniae.
   3689..4480    -  CDS            SmR: aminoglycoside adenylyltransferase (Murphy, 1985); aadA; confers resistance to spectinomycin and streptomycin
   4481..4585    -  promoter       AmpR promoter: bla
   4917..5064    +  promoter       TRP1 promoter: S. cerevisiae TRP1
   5065..5739    +  CDS            TRP1: phosphoribosylanthranilate isomerase, required for tryptophan biosynthesis; S. cerevisiae TRP1; yeast auxotrophic marker
   5790..5841    +  misc_feature   bom (fragment): basis of mobility region from pBR322
   5869..6297    -  rep_origin     f1 ori (sequence partly withheld): f1 bacteriophage origin of replication; arrow indicates direction of (+) strand synthesis
   6301..29      -  CDS            lacZα (fragment) (across the origin): LacZα fragment of β-galactosidase; lacZ fragment
