[The description below was written by a language model from this plasmid's Addgene catalogue record and pLannotate feature annotations shown in this document.]
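Description:
pBSWHhc-Lam is a yeast expression plasmid that serves as the bait-side vector in the rec-YnH system, a recombination-based yeast two-hybrid and three-hybrid screening approach. It is built on the pBSWHhc backbone. In E. coli it replicates from a high-copy ColE1/pUC-type origin and is selected with spectinomycin through the aadA (SmR) gene, which is driven by the AmpR promoter. In yeast it is selected by tryptophan prototrophy through a TRP1 cassette with its own promoter. An f1 origin is present, along with short remnants of lacZα, ble, bom and poly(A) signals that appear to be backbone leftovers. The feature table annotates no yeast replication origin, so the record does not state how the plasmid is maintained in yeast. The total size (6,338 bp) is smaller than the listed empty backbone, which is consistent with Gateway replacement of a larger cassette.

In the expression unit, the S. cerevisiae ADH1 promoter drives the GAL4 DNA-binding domain. This is followed by a T7 promoter and then an attB1/attB2-flanked fragment of human LMNA (lamin C, roughly 495 bp) inserted by Gateway cloning. T7 and ADH1 terminators close the unit. Although the catalogue lists T7 as the promoter, expression of the Gal4BD-lamin hybrid in yeast would come from the ADH1 promoter, with the T7 site also serving as a sequencing primer site. The backbone is recorded as carrying homology regions for recombination with the prey vector pAWH, but these are not annotated in the feature table. The lamin bait is intended as a negative control when paired with pAWH-largeT, providing a non-interacting pair against which reporter background can be judged.
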