Addgene plasmid #133902: pBSWHhc-Lam
Purpose: Negative control when used in combination with pAWH-largeT. Expression of Gal4BD-Bait hybrid protein. Homology regions for recombination with pAWH
Depositing lab: Sebastian Maurer. Depositing organization: Centre for Genomic Regulation (CRG). Publication: rec-YnH enables simultaneous many-by-many detection of direct protein-protein and protein-RNA interactions. Yang JS, Garriga-Canut M, Link N, Carolis C, Broadbent K, Beltran-Sastre V, Serrano L, Maurer SP. Nat Commun. 2018 Sep 14;9(1):3747. doi: 10.1038/s41467-018-06128-x. PubMed 30217970.
Backbone
  Vector backbone: pBSWHhc
  Backbone size w/o insert (bp): 7495
  Total vector size (bp): 6338
  Vector type: Yeast Expression
  Selectable markers: TRP1
Growth in bacteria
  Bacterial resistance: Spectinomycin, 50 μg/mL
  Growth temperature: 37°C
  Growth strain: DH5alpha
  Copy number: High Copy
Gene/Insert
  Gene/Insert name: LMNA (Lam) (alt name: Lamin Isoform C)
  Species: H. sapiens (human)
  Insert size (bp): 495
  Entrez Gene: LMNA (a.k.a. CDCD1, CDDC, CMD1A, CMT2B1, EMD2, FPL, FPLD, FPLD2, HGPS, IDC, LDP1, LFP, LGMD1B, LMN1, LMNC, LMNL1, MADA, PRO1)
  Promoter: T7
  Cloning method: Gateway Cloning
  Sequencing primers: 5′ TAATACGACTCACTATAGG; 3′ TTATCCCTAGTTTAAACACCCATAATACCCATAATAGC
Terms and licenses: Academic/Nonprofit Terms; Industry Terms: Not Available to Industry
How to cite: pBSWHhc-Lam was a gift from Sebastian Maurer (Addgene plasmid # 133902 ; http://n2t.net/addgene:133902 ; RRID:Addgene_133902)
